Addgene plasmid #101190: MMW3759 - human expression plasmid for SpCas9 Cluster 4 + Q926A
Purpose: Human expression plasmid for SpCas9 Cluster 4 + Q926A variant: CMV-T7-hSpCas9-Cluster4+Q926A(F491A, M495A, T496A, N497A, Q926A)-NLS(SV40)-3xFLAG
Depositing lab: Jennifer Doudna & Keith Joung. Depositing organization: Massachusetts General Hospital. Publication: Enhanced proofreading governs CRISPR-Cas9 targeting accuracy. Chen JS, Dagdas YS, Kleinstiver BP, Welch MM, Sousa AA, Harrington LB, Sternberg SH, Joung JK, Yildiz A, Doudna JA. Nature. 2017 Sep 20. doi: 10.1038/nature24268. PubMed 28931002.
Backbone
  Vector backbone: JDS246
  Backbone manufacturer: Joung lab (Addgene Plasmid #43861)
  Vector type: Mammalian Expression
Growth in bacteria
  Bacterial resistance: Ampicillin, 100 μg/mL
  Growth temperature: 37°C
  Growth strain: DH5alpha
  Copy number: High Copy
Gene/Insert
  Gene/Insert name: hSpCas9-Cluster4+Q926A(F491A/M495A/T496A/N497A/Q926A)
  Species: Synthetic
  Insert size (bp): 4104
  Mutation: F491A/M495A/T496A/N497A/Q926A
  Promoter: CMV
  Tag / fusion protein: NLS (SV40) (C terminal on insert); 3x FLAG (C terminal on insert)
  Cloning method: Gibson Cloning
  Sequencing primers: 5′ CMV-F; 3′ BGH-rev
Terms and licenses: Academic/Nonprofit Terms; Industry Terms: Not Available to Industry
How to cite: MMW3759 - human expression plasmid for SpCas9 Cluster 4 + Q926A was a gift from Jennifer Doudna & Keith Joung (Addgene plasmid # 101190 ; http://n2t.net/addgene:101190 ; RRID:Addgene_101190)
