[The description below was written by a language model from this plasmid's Addgene catalogue record and pLannotate feature annotations shown in this document.]
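Description:
MMW3759 is a 7.6 kb mammalian expression plasmid built on the JDS246 backbone that drives transient expression of an engineered Streptococcus pyogenes Cas9 variant in human cells. It is propagated in E. coli as a high-copy plasmid through a ColE1/pUC-type origin and selected with ampicillin via the β-lactamase gene and its native promoter. Small remnants of lac regulatory sequence, a pBluescript polylinker fragment, an SV40 promoter fragment and a bom fragment are backbone leftovers with no evident role. No mammalian selection marker is annotated.

The payload is a 4,104 bp human codon-optimised SpCas9 open reading frame carrying five alanine substitutions: F491A, M495A, T496A and N497A (termed "Cluster 4") plus Q926A. The automated annotation labels this coding sequence as SpCas9-HF1, which is a nearest-match call. HF1 shares N497A and Q926A, but the catalogue record lists neither R661A nor Q695A for this construct, so it should be treated as a distinct variant. The nuclease is fused at its C terminus to an SV40 nuclear localisation signal, which directs it to the nucleus, and a 3xFLAG epitope for detection or immunoprecipitation. Transcription is driven by the CMV immediate-early enhancer and promoter and terminated by the bovine growth hormone polyadenylation signal. A T7 promoter sits between the CMV promoter and the start codon, allowing in vitro transcription of the same cassette.

The plasmid encodes no guide RNA, so one must be supplied separately. It comes from a study of how Cas9 proofreading governs targeting accuracy, and it is suited to comparing the on- and off-target activity of this mutant with wild-type and other high-fidelity Cas9 proteins in human cells.
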