Features (pLannotate 1.2.2; 16 found; start..end, strand, type, name):
    132..335     +  promoter       CMV promoter: human cytomegalovirus (CMV) immediate early promoter
    377..395     +  promoter       T7 promoter: promoter for bacteriophage T7 RNA polymerase
    409..4512    +  CDS            SpCas9-HF1: Cas9 endonuclease from the Streptococcus pyogenes Type II CRISPR/Cas system, mutated to improve targeting specificity (Kleinstiver et al., 2016) carries the mutations N497A, R661A, Q695A, and Q926A
   4546..4611    +  CDS            3xFLAG: three tandem FLAG® epitope tags, followed by an enterokinase cleavage site
   4675..4899    +  polyA_signal   bGH poly(A) signal: bovine growth hormone polyadenylation signal
   4903..4924    +  promoter       SV40 promoter (fragment): SV40 enhancer and early promoter
   4929..4945    +  misc_feature   MCS (fragment): pBluescript multiple cloning site
   4994..5010    -  protein_bind   lac operator: The lac repressor binds to the lac operator to inhibit transcription in E. coli. This inhibition can be relieved by adding lactose or isopropyl-β-D-thiogalactopyranoside (IPTG). lac repressor encoded by lacI
   5018..5048    -  promoter       lac promoter: promoter for the E. coli lac operon
   5063..5084    -  protein_bind   CAP binding site: CAP binding activates transcription in the presence of cAMP. E. coli catabolite activator protein
   5097..5189    -  CDS            lacI (fragment): lac repressor; lacI; The lac repressor binds to the lac operator to inhibit transcription in E. coli. This inhibition can be relieved by adding lactose or isopropyl-β-D-thiogalactopyranoside (IPTG).
   5372..5960    -  rep_origin     ori: high-copy-number ColE1/pMB1/pBR322/pUC origin of replication
   6131..6991    -  CDS            AmpR: β-lactamase; bla; confers resistance to ampicillin, carbenicillin, and related antibiotics
   6992..7096    -  promoter       AmpR promoter: bla
   7167..7211    -  misc_feature   bom (fragment): basis of mobility region from pBR322
   7366..131     +  enhancer       CMV enhancer (across the origin): human cytomegalovirus immediate early enhancer
>Addgene plasmid #101190 | MMW3759 - human expression plasmid for SpCas9 Cluster 4 + Q926A | addgene full sequence | sequence record 194253 | Addgene NGS Result
ATATGCCAAGTACGCCCCCTATTGACGTCAATGACGGTAAATGGCCCGCCTGGCATTATGCCCAGTACAT
GACCTTATGGGACTTTCCTACTTGGCAGTACATCTACGTATTAGTCATCGCTATTACCATGGTGATGCGG
TTTTGGCAGTACATCAATGGGCGTGGATAGCGGTTTGACTCACGGGGATTTCCAAGTCTCCACCCCATTG
ACGTCAATGGGAGTTTGTTTTGGCACCAAAATCAACGGGACTTTCCAAAATGTCGTAACAACTCCGCCCC
ATTGACGCAAATGGGCGGTAGGCGTGTACGGTGGGAGGTCTATATAAGCAGAGCTGGTTTAGTGAACCGT
CAGATCCGCTAGAGATCCGCGGCCGCTAATACGACTCACTATAGGGAGAGCCGCCACCATGGATAAAAAG
TATTCTATTGGTTTAGACATCGGCACTAATTCCGTTGGATGGGCTGTCATAACCGATGAATACAAAGTAC
CTTCAAAGAAATTTAAGGTGTTGGGGAACACAGACCGTCATTCGATTAAAAAGAATCTTATCGGTGCCCT
CCTATTCGATAGTGGCGAAACGGCAGAGGCGACTCGCCTGAAACGAACCGCTCGGAGAAGGTATACACGT
CGCAAGAACCGAATATGTTACTTACAAGAAATTTTTAGCAATGAGATGGCCAAAGTTGACGATTCTTTCT
TTCACCGTTTGGAAGAGTCCTTCCTTGTCGAAGAGGACAAGAAACATGAACGGCACCCCATCTTTGGAAA
CATAGTAGATGAGGTGGCATATCATGAAAAGTACCCAACGATTTATCACCTCAGAAAAAAGCTAGTTGAC
TCAACTGATAAAGCGGACCTGAGGTTAATCTACTTGGCTCTTGCCCATATGATAAAGTTCCGTGGGCACT
TTCTCATTGAGGGTGATCTAAATCCGGACAACTCGGATGTCGACAAACTGTTCATCCAGTTAGTACAAAC
CTATAATCAGTTGTTTGAAGAGAACCCTATAAATGCAAGTGGCGTGGATGCGAAGGCTATTCTTAGCGCC
CGCCTCTCTAAATCCCGACGGCTAGAAAACCTGATCGCACAATTACCCGGAGAGAAGAAAAATGGGTTGT
TCGGTAACCTTATAGCGCTCTCACTAGGCCTGACACCAAATTTTAAGTCGAACTTCGACTTAGCTGAAGA
TGCCAAATTGCAGCTTAGTAAGGACACGTACGATGACGATCTCGACAATCTACTGGCACAAATTGGAGAT
CAGTATGCGGACTTATTTTTGGCTGCCAAAAACCTTAGCGATGCAATCCTCCTATCTGACATACTGAGAG
TTAATACTGAGATTACCAAGGCGCCGTTATCCGCTTCAATGATCAAAAGGTACGATGAACATCACCAAGA
CTTGACACTTCTCAAGGCCCTAGTCCGTCAGCAACTGCCTGAGAAATATAAGGAAATATTCTTTGATCAG
TCGAAAAACGGGTACGCAGGTTATATTGACGGCGGAGCGAGTCAAGAGGAATTCTACAAGTTTATCAAAC
CCATATTAGAGAAGATGGATGGGACGGAAGAGTTGCTTGTAAAACTCAATCGCGAAGATCTACTGCGAAA
GCAGCGGACTTTCGACAACGGTAGCATTCCACATCAAATCCACTTAGGCGAATTGCATGCTATACTTAGA
AGGCAGGAGGATTTTTATCCGTTCCTCAAAGACAATCGTGAAAAGATTGAGAAAATCCTAACCTTTCGCA
TACCTTACTATGTGGGACCCCTGGCCCGAGGGAACTCTCGGTTCGCATGGATGACAAGAAAGTCCGAAGA
AACGATTACTCCCTGGAATTTTGAGGAAGTTGTCGATAAAGGTGCGTCAGCTCAATCGGCCATCGAGAGG
GCAGCCGCCTTTGACAAGAATTTACCGAACGAAAAAGTATTGCCTAAGCACAGTTTACTTTACGAGTATT
TCACAGTGTACAATGAACTCACGAAAGTTAAGTATGTCACTGAGGGCATGCGTAAACCCGCCTTTCTAAG
CGGAGAACAGAAGAAAGCAATAGTAGATCTGTTATTCAAGACCAACCGCAAAGTGACAGTTAAGCAATTG
AAAGAGGACTACTTTAAGAAAATTGAATGCTTCGATTCTGTCGAGATCTCCGGGGTAGAAGATCGATTTA
ATGCGTCACTTGGTACGTATCATGACCTCCTAAAGATAATTAAAGATAAGGACTTCCTGGATAACGAAGA
GAATGAAGATATCTTAGAAGATATAGTGTTGACTCTTACCCTCTTTGAAGATCGGGAAATGATTGAGGAA
AGACTAAAAACATACGCTCACCTGTTCGACGATAAGGTTATGAAACAGTTAAAGAGGCGTCGCTATACGG
GCTGGGGACGATTGTCGCGGAAACTTATCAACGGGATAAGAGACAAGCAAAGTGGTAAAACTATTCTCGA
TTTTCTAAAGAGCGACGGCTTCGCCAATAGGAACTTTATGCAGCTGATCCATGATGACTCTTTAACCTTC
AAAGAGGATATACAAAAGGCACAGGTTTCCGGACAAGGGGACTCATTGCACGAACATATTGCGAATCTTG
CTGGTTCGCCAGCCATCAAAAAGGGCATACTCCAGACAGTCAAAGTAGTGGATGAGCTAGTTAAGGTCAT
GGGACGTCACAAACCGGAAAACATTGTAATCGAGATGGCACGCGAAAATCAAACGACTCAGAAGGGGCAA
AAAAACAGTCGAGAGCGGATGAAGAGAATAGAAGAGGGTATTAAAGAACTGGGCAGCCAGATCTTAAAGG
AGCATCCTGTGGAAAATACCCAATTGCAGAACGAGAAACTTTACCTCTATTACCTACAAAATGGAAGGGA
CATGTATGTTGATCAGGAACTGGACATAAACCGTTTATCTGATTACGACGTCGATCACATTGTACCCCAA
TCCTTTTTGAAGGACGATTCAATCGACAATAAAGTGCTTACACGCTCGGATAAGAACCGAGGGAAAAGTG
ACAATGTTCCAAGCGAGGAAGTCGTAAAGAAAATGAAGAACTATTGGCGGCAGCTCCTAAATGCGAAACT
GATAACGCAAAGAAAGTTCGATAACTTAACTAAAGCTGAGAGGGGTGGCTTGTCTGAACTTGACAAGGCC
GGATTTATTAAACGTCAGCTCGTGGAAACCCGCGCCATCACAAAGCATGTTGCACAGATACTAGATTCCC
GAATGAATACGAAATACGACGAGAACGATAAGCTGATTCGGGAAGTCAAAGTAATCACTTTAAAGTCAAA
ATTGGTGTCGGACTTCAGAAAGGATTTTCAATTCTATAAAGTTAGGGAGATAAATAACTACCACCATGCG
CACGACGCTTATCTTAATGCCGTCGTAGGGACCGCACTCATTAAGAAATACCCGAAGCTAGAAAGTGAGT
TTGTGTATGGTGATTACAAAGTTTATGACGTCCGTAAGATGATCGCGAAAAGCGAACAGGAGATAGGCAA
GGCTACAGCCAAATACTTCTTTTATTCTAACATTATGAATTTCTTTAAGACGGAAATCACTCTGGCAAAC
GGAGAGATACGCAAACGACCTTTAATTGAAACCAATGGGGAGACAGGTGAAATCGTATGGGATAAGGGCC
GGGACTTCGCGACGGTGAGAAAAGTTTTGTCCATGCCCCAAGTCAACATAGTAAAGAAAACTGAGGTGCA
GACCGGAGGGTTTTCAAAGGAATCGATTCTTCCAAAAAGGAATAGTGATAAGCTCATCGCTCGTAAAAAG
GACTGGGACCCGAAAAAGTACGGTGGCTTCGATAGCCCTACAGTTGCCTATTCTGTCCTAGTAGTGGCAA
AAGTTGAGAAGGGAAAATCCAAGAAACTGAAGTCAGTCAAAGAATTATTGGGGATAACGATTATGGAGCG
CTCGTCTTTTGAAAAGAACCCCATCGACTTCCTTGAGGCGAAAGGTTACAAGGAAGTAAAAAAGGATCTC
ATAATTAAACTACCAAAGTATAGTCTGTTTGAGTTAGAAAATGGCCGAAAACGGATGTTGGCTAGCGCCG
GAGAGCTTCAAAAGGGGAACGAACTCGCACTACCGTCTAAATACGTGAATTTCCTGTATTTAGCGTCCCA
TTACGAGAAGTTGAAAGGTTCACCTGAAGATAACGAACAGAAGCAACTTTTTGTTGAGCAGCACAAACAT
TATCTCGACGAAATCATAGAGCAAATTTCGGAATTCAGTAAGAGAGTCATCCTAGCTGATGCCAATCTGG
ACAAAGTATTAAGCGCATACAACAAGCACAGGGATAAACCCATACGTGAGCAGGCGGAAAATATTATCCA
TTTGTTTACTCTTACCAACCTCGGCGCTCCAGCCGCATTCAAGTATTTTGACACAACGATAGATCGCAAA
CGATACACTTCTACCAAGGAGGTGCTAGACGCGACACTGATTCACCAATCCATCACGGGATTATATGAAA
CTCGGATAGATTTGTCACAGCTTGGGGGTGACGGATCCCCCAAGAAGAAGAGGAAAGTCTCGAGCGACTA
CAAAGACCATGACGGTGATTATAAAGATCATGACATCGATTACAAGGATGACGATGACAAGGCTGCAGGA
TGACCGGTCATCATCACCATCACCATTGAGTTTAAACCCGCTGATCAGCCTCGACTGTGCCTTCTAGTTG
CCAGCCATCTGTTGTTTGCCCCTCCCCCGTGCCTTCCTTGACCCTGGAAGGTGCCACTCCCACTGTCCTT
TCCTAATAAAATGAGGAAATTGCATCGCATTGTCTGAGTAGGTGTCATTCTATTCTGGGGGGTGGGGTGG
GGCAGGACAGCAAGGGGGAGGATTGGGAAGACAATAGCAGGCATGCTGGGGATGCGGTGGGCTCTATGGC
TTCTGAGGCGGAAAGAACCAGCTGGGGCTCGATACCGTCGACCTCTAGCTAGAGCTTGGCGTAATCATGG
TCATAGCTGTTTCCTGTGTGAAATTGTTATCCGCTCACAATTCCACACAACATACGAGCCGGAAGCATAA
AGTGTAAAGCCTAGGGTGCCTAATGAGTGAGCTAACTCACATTAATTGCGTTGCGCTCACTGCCCGCTTT
CCAGTCGGGAAACCTGTCGTGCCAGCTGCATTAATGAATCGGCCAACGCGCGGGGAGAGGCGGTTTGCGT
ATTGGGCGCTCTTCCGCTTCCTCGCTCACTGACTCGCTGCGCTCGGTCGTTCGGCTGCGGCGAGCGGTAT
CAGCTCACTCAAAGGCGGTAATACGGTTATCCACAGAATCAGGGGATAACGCAGGAAAGAACATGTGAGC
AAAAGGCCAGCAAAAGGCCAGGAACCGTAAAAAGGCCGCGTTGCTGGCGTTTTTCCATAGGCTCCGCCCC
CCTGACGAGCATCACAAAAATCGACGCTCAAGTCAGAGGTGGCGAAACCCGACAGGACTATAAAGATACC
AGGCGTTTCCCCCTGGAAGCTCCCTCGTGCGCTCTCCTGTTCCGACCCTGCCGCTTACCGGATACCTGTC
CGCCTTTCTCCCTTCGGGAAGCGTGGCGCTTTCTCATAGCTCACGCTGTAGGTATCTCAGTTCGGTGTAG
GTCGTTCGCTCCAAGCTGGGCTGTGTGCACGAACCCCCCGTTCAGCCCGACCGCTGCGCCTTATCCGGTA
ACTATCGTCTTGAGTCCAACCCGGTAAGACACGACTTATCGCCACTGGCAGCAGCCACTGGTAACAGGAT
TAGCAGAGCGAGGTATGTAGGCGGTGCTACAGAGTTCTTGAAGTGGTGGCCTAACTACGGCTACACTAGA
AGAACAGTATTTGGTATCTGCGCTCTGCTGAAGCCAGTTACCTTCGGAAAAAGAGTTGGTAGCTCTTGAT
CCGGCAAACAAACCACCGCTGGTAGCGGTGGTTTTTTTGTTTGCAAGCAGCAGATTACGCGCAGAAAAAA
AGGATCTCAAGAAGATCCTTTGATCTTTTCTACGGGGTCTGACGCTCAGTGGAACGAAAACTCACGTTAA
GGGATTTTGGTCATGAGATTATCAAAAAGGATCTTCACCTAGATCCTTTTAAATTAAAAATGAAGTTTTA
AATCAATCTAAAGTATATATGAGTAAACTTGGTCTGACAGTTACCAATGCTTAATCAGTGAGGCACCTAT
CTCAGCGATCTGTCTATTTCGTTCATCCATAGTTGCCTGACTCCCCGTCGTGTAGATAACTACGATACGG
GAGGGCTTACCATCTGGCCCCAGTGCTGCAATGATACCGCGAGACCCACGCTCACCGGCTCCAGATTTAT
CAGCAATAAACCAGCCAGCCGGAAGGGCCGAGCGCAGAAGTGGTCCTGCAACTTTATCCGCCTCCATCCA
GTCTATTAATTGTTGCCGGGAAGCTAGAGTAAGTAGTTCGCCAGTTAATAGTTTGCGCAACGTTGTTGCC
ATTGCTACAGGCATCGTGGTGTCACGCTCGTCGTTTGGTATGGCTTCATTCAGCTCCGGTTCCCAACGAT
CAAGGCGAGTTACATGATCCCCCATGTTGTGCAAAAAAGCGGTTAGCTCCTTCGGTCCTCCGATCGTTGT
CAGAAGTAAGTTGGCCGCAGTGTTATCACTCATGGTTATGGCAGCACTGCATAATTCTCTTACTGTCATG
CCATCCGTAAGATGCTTTTCTGTGACTGGTGAGTACTCAACCAAGTCATTCTGAGAATAGTGTATGCGGC
GACCGAGTTGCTCTTGCCCGGCGTCAATACGGGATAATACCGCGCCACATAGCAGAACTTTAAAAGTGCT
CATCATTGGAAAACGTTCTTCGGGGCGAAAACTCTCAAGGATCTTACCGCTGTTGAGATCCAGTTCGATG
TAACCCACTCGTGCACCCAACTGATCTTCAGCATCTTTTACTTTCACCAGCGTTTCTGGGTGAGCAAAAA
CAGGAAGGCAAAATGCCGCAAAAAAGGGAATAAGGGCGACACGGAAATGTTGAATACTCATACTCTTCCT
TTTTCAATATTATTGAAGCATTTATCAGGGTTATTGTCTCATGAGCGGATACATATTTGAATGTATTTAG
AAAAATAAACAAATAGGGGTTCCGCGCACATTTCCCCGAAAAGTGCCACCTGACGTCGACGGATCGGGAG
ATCGATCTCCCGATCCCCTAGGGTCGACTCTCAGTACAATCTGCTCTGATGCCGCATAGTTAAGCCAGTA
TCTGCTCCCTGCTTGTGTGTTGGAGGTCGCTGAGTAGTGCGCGAGCAAAATTTAAGCTACAACAAGGCAA
GGCTTGACCGACAATTGCATGAAGAATCTGCTTAGGGTTAGGCGTTTTGCGCTGCTTCGCGATGTACGGG
CCAGATATACGCGTTGACATTGATTATTGACTAGTTATTAATAGTAATCAATTACGGGGTCATTAGTTCA
TAGCCCATATATGGAGTTCCGCGTTACATAACTTACGGTAAATGGCCCGCCTGGCTGACCGCCCAACGAC
CCCCGCCCATTGACGTCAATAATGACGTATGTTCCCATAGTAACGCCAATAGGGACTTTCCATTGACGTC
AATGGGTGGAGTATTTACGGTAAACTGCCCACTTGGCAGTACATCAAGTGTATC
